>Addgene plasmid #141970 | TFORF2210 | addgene full sequence | sequence record 395890 | Addgene NGS Result
TTAATGTAGTCTTATGCAATACTCTTGTAGTCTTGCAACATGGTAACGATGAGTTAGCAACATGCCTTAC
AAGGAGAGAAAAAGCACCGTGCATGCCGATTGGTGGAAGTAAGGTGGTACGATCGTGCCTTATTAGGAAG
GCAACAGACGGGTCTGACATGGATTGGACGAACCACTGAATTGCCGCATTGCAGAGATATTGTATTTAAG
TGCCTAGCTCGATACATAAACGGGTCTCTCTGGTTAGACCAGATCTGAGCCTGGGAGCTCTCTGGCTAAC
TAGGGAACCCACTGCTTAAGCCTCAATAAAGCTTGCCTTGAGTGCTTCAAGTAGTGTGTGCCCGTCTGTT
GTGTGACTCTGGTAACTAGAGATCCCTCAGACCCTTTTAGTCAGTGTGGAAAATCTCTAGCAGTGGCGCC
CGAACAGGGACTTGAAAGCGAAAGGGAAACCAGAGGAGCTCTCTCGACGCAGGACTCGGCTTGCTGAAGC
GCGCACGGCAAGAGGCGAGGGGCGGCGACTGGTGAGTACGCCAAAAATTTTGACTAGCGGAGGCTAGAAG
GAGAGAGATGGGTGCGAGAGCGTCAGTATTAAGCGGGGGAGAATTAGATCGCGATGGGAAAAAATTCGGT
TAAGGCCAGGGGGAAAGAAAAAATATAAATTAAAACATATAGTATGGGCAAGCAGGGAGCTAGAACGATT
CGCAGTTAATCCTGGCCTGTTAGAAACATCAGAAGGCTGTAGACAAATACTGGGACAGCTACAACCATCC
CTTCAGACAGGATCAGAAGAACTTAGATCATTATATAATACAGTAGCAACCCTCTATTGTGTGCATCAAA
GGATAGAGATAAAAGACACCAAGGAAGCTTTAGACAAGATAGAGGAAGAGCAAAACAAAAGTAAGACCAC
CGCACAGCAAGCGGCCGCTGATCTTCAGACCTGGAGGAGGAGATATGAGGGACAATTGGAGAAGTGAATT
ATATAAATATAAAGTAGTAAAAATTGAACCATTAGGAGTAGCACCCACCAAGGCAAAGAGAAGAGTGGTG
CAGAGAGAAAAAAGAGCAGTGGGAATAGGAGCTTTGTTCCTTGGGTTCTTGGGAGCAGCAGGAAGCACTA
TGGGCGCAGCGTCAATGACGCTGACGGTACAGGCCAGACAATTATTGTCTGGTATAGTGCAGCAGCAGAA
CAATTTGCTGAGGGCTATTGAGGCGCAACAGCATCTGTTGCAACTCACAGTCTGGGGCATCAAGCAGCTC
CAGGCAAGAATCCTGGCTGTGGAAAGATACCTAAAGGATCAACAGCTCCTGGGGATTTGGGGTTGCTCTG
GAAAACTCATTTGCACCACTGCTGTGCCTTGGAATGCTAGTTGGAGTAATAAATCTCTGGAACAGATTTG
GAATCACACGACCTGGATGGAGTGGGACAGAGAAATTAACAATTACACAAGCTTAATACACTCCTTAATT
GAAGAATCGCAAAACCAGCAAGAAAAGAATGAACAAGAATTATTGGAATTAGATAAATGGGCAAGTTTGT
GGAATTGGTTTAACATAACAAATTGGCTGTGGTATATAAAATTATTCATAATGATAGTAGGAGGCTTGGT
AGGTTTAAGAATAGTTTTTGCTGTACTTTCTATAGTGAATAGAGTTAGGCAGGGATATTCACCATTATCG
TTTCAGACCCACCTCCCAACCCCGAGGGGACCCATGCATTGCATCTCAATTAGTCAGCAACCAGGTGTGG
AAAGTCCCCAGGCTCCCCAGCAGGCAGAAGTATGCAAAGCATGCGTCTCAATTAGTCAGCAACCATAGTC
CCGCCCCTAACTCCGCCCATCCCGCCCCTAACTCCGCCCAGTTCCGCCCATTCTCCGCCCCATGGCTGAC
TAATTTTTTTTATTTATGCAGAGGCCGAGGCCGCCTCGGCCTCTGAGCTATTCCAGAAGTAGTGAGGAGG
CTTTTTTGGAGGCCTAGGCTTTTGCAAAAAGCTTTCTAGAGGTACCACCGGAGCTTACCATGACCGAGTA
CAAGCCCACGGTGCGCCTCGCCACCCGCGACGACGTCCCCAGGGCCGTACGCACCCTCGCCGCCGCGTTC
GCCGACTACCCCGCCACGCGCCACACCGTCGATCCGGACCGCCACATCGAGCGGGTCACCGAGCTGCAAG
AACTCTTCCTCACGCGCGTCGGGCTCGACATCGGCAAGGTGTGGGTCGCGGACGACGGCGCCGCCGTGGC
GGTCTGGACCACGCCGGAGAGCGTCGAAGCGGGGGCGGTGTTCGCCGAGATCGGCCCGCGCATGGCCGAG
TTGAGCGGTTCCCGGCTGGCCGCGCAGCAACAGATGGAAGGCCTCCTGGCGCCGCACCGGCCCAAGGAGC
CCGCGTGGTTCCTGGCCACCGTCGGCGTCTCGCCCGACCACCAGGGCAAGGGTCTGGGCAGCGCCGTCGT
GCTCCCCGGAGTGGAGGCGGCCGAGCGCGCCGGGGTGCCCGCCTTCCTGGAGACCTCCGCGCCCCGCAAC
CTCCCCTTCTACGAGCGGCTCGGCTTCACCGTCACCGCCGACGTCGAGGTGCCCGAAGGACCGCGCACCT
GGTGCATGACCCGCAAGCCCGGTGCCAGTTAACGAATTCTAGATCTTGAGACAAATGGCAGTATTCATCC
ACAATTTTAAAAGAAAAGGGGGGATTGGGGGGTACAGTGCAGGGGAAAGAATAGTAGACATAATAGCAAC
AGACATACAAACTAAAGAATTACAAAAACAAATTACAAAAATTCAAAATTTTCGGGTTTATTACAGGGAC
AGCAGAGATCCACTTTGGCGCCGGCTCGAGGCCTGCAGGTGCAAAGATGGATAAAGTTTTAAACAGAGAG
GAATCTTTGCAGCTAATGGACCTTCTAGGTCTTGAAAGGAGTGGGAATTGGCTCCGGTGCCCGTCAGTGG
GCAGAGCGCACATCGCCCACAGTCCCCGAGAAGTTGGGGGGAGGGGTCGGCAATTGAACCGGTGCCTAGA
GAAGGTGGCGCGGGGTAAACTGGGAAAGTGATGTCGTGTACTGGCTCCGCCTTTTTCCCGAGGGTGGGGG
AGAACCGTATATAAGTGCAGTAGTCGCCGTGAACGTTCTTTTTCGCAACGGGTTTGCCGCCAGAACACAG
GTAAGTGCCGTGTGTGGTTCCCGCGGGCCTGGCCTCTTTACGGGTTATGGCCCTTGCGTGCCTTGAATTA
CTTCCACCTGGCTGCAGTACGTGATTCTTGATCCCGAGCTTCGGGTTGGAAGTGGGTGGGAGAGTTCGAG
GCCTTGCGCTTAAGGAGCCCCTTCGCCTCGTGCTTGAGTTGAGGCCTGGCCTGGGCGCTGGGGCCGCCGC
GTGCGAATCTGGTGGCACCTTCGCGCCTGTCTCGCTGCTTTCGATAAGTCTCTAGCCATTTAAAATTTTT
GATGACCTGCTGCGACGCTTTTTTTCTGGCAAGATAGTCTTGTAAATGCGGGCCAAGATCTGCACACTGG
TATTTCGGTTTTTGGGGCCGCGGGCGGCGACGGGGCCCGTGCGTCCCAGCGCACATGTTCGGCGAGGCGG
GGCCTGCGAGCGCGGCCACCGAGAATCGGACGGGGGTAGTCTCAAGCTGGCCGGCCTGCTCTGGTGCCTG
GCCTCGCGCCGCCGTGTATCGCCCCGCCCTGGGCGGCAAGGCTGGCCCGGTCGGCACCAGTTGCGTGAGC
GGAAAGATGGCCGCTTCCCGGCCCTGCTGCAGGGAGCTCAAAATGGAGGACGCGGCGCTCGGGAGAGCGG
GCGGGTGAGTCACCCACACAAAGGAAAAGGGCCTTTCCGTCCTCAGCCGTCGCTTCATGTGACTCCACGG
AGTACCGGGCGCCGTCCAGGCACCTCGATTAGTTCTCGAGCTTTTGGAGTACGTCGTCTTTAGGTTGGGG
GGAGGGGTTTTATGCGATGGAGTTTCCCCACACTGAGTGGGTGGAGACTGAAGTTAGGCCAGCTTGGCAC
TTGATGTAATTCTCCTTGGAATTTGCCCTTTTTGAGTTTGGATCTTGGTTCATTCTCAAGCCTCAGACAG
TGGTTCAAAGTTTTTTTCTTCCATTTCAGGTGTCGTGAGGCTAGCACCGCCACCATGAATACGGATTTAG
CTGCTGGAAAGATGGCTTCTGCTGCCTGCTCCATGGACCCCATCGACAGCTTTGAGCTCCTGGATCTCCT
GTTTGACCGGCAGGACGGCATCCTGAGACACGTGGAGCTGGGCGAGGGCTGGGGTCACGTCAAGGACCAG
CAGGTCCTGCCAAACCCCGACTCTGACGACTTCCTCAGCTCCATCCTGGGCTCTGGAGACTCACTGCCCA
GCTCCCCACTCTGGTCCCCCGAAGGCAGTGATAGTGGCATCTCCGAAGACCTCCCCTCCGACCCCCAGGA
CACCCCTCCACGCAGCGGACCAGCCACCTCCCCCGCCGGCTGCCATCCTGCCCAGCCTGGCAAGGGGCCC
TGCCTCTCCTATCATCCTGGCAACTCTTGCTCCACCACAACCCCAGGGCCAGTGATCCAAGTACCTGAAG
CCTCTGTGACCATAGACCTGGAAATGTGGAGCCCAGGAGGAAGGATCTGTGCTGAGAAGCCGGCTGATCC
GGTGGACCTGTCCCCACGATGCAATCTCACCGTGAAAGACCTCCTCCTTTCGGGCAGCAGTGGGGACCTG
CAACAGCATCACCTGGGGGCCTCCTACCTCCTGCGACCTGGGGCTGGGCACTGTCAGGAGCTGGTGCTCA
CCGAGGATGAGAAGAAGCTGCTGGCTAAAGAAGGCATCACCCTGCCCACTCAGCTGCCCCTCACTAAGGA
TGTCAGCTTGCACTGCTCAGAATCAGGAGTTACAGAGGAAAGTCTTGCATCTCGAGAAGCAAAACCTGTC
CCTCTTGGAGCAACTGAAGAAACTCCAGGCCATTGTGGTGCAGTCCACCAGCAAGTCAGCCCAGACAGGC
ACCTGTGTCGCAGTCCTGTTGCTGTCCTTTGCCCTCATCATCCTCCCCTCCATCAGCCCTTTTGGCCCCA
ACAAAACCGAGAGCCCTGGGGACTTTGCGCCTGTACGAGTGTTCTCCAGAACTTTGCACAACGATGCTGC
CTCCCGCGTGGCTGCTAGTAATGAACTAGTCCGTAACTTGAAAGTATTTCGATTTCTTGGCTTTATATAT
CTTGTGGAAAGGACGAGCCTTACCGATTTCCTTACACGCTACGCGTTAAGTCGACAATCAACCTCTGGAT
TACAAAATTTGTGAAAGATTGACTGGTATTCTTAACTATGTTGCTCCTTTTACGCTATGTGGATACGCTG
CTTTAATGCCTTTGTATCATGCTATTGCTTCCCGTATGGCTTTCATTTTCTCCTCCTTGTATAAATCCTG
GTTGCTGTCTCTTTATGAGGAGTTGTGGCCCGTTGTCAGGCAACGTGGCGTGGTGTGCACTGTGTTTGCT
GACGCAACCCCCACTGGTTGGGGCATTGCCACCACCTGTCAGCTCCTTTCCGGGACTTTCGCTTTCCCCC
TCCCTATTGCCACGGCGGAACTCATCGCCGCCTGCCTTGCCCGCTGCTGGACAGGGGCTCGGCTGTTGGG
CACTGACAATTCCGTGGTGTTGTCGGGGAAATCATCGTCCTTTCCTTGGCTGCTCGCCTGTGTTGCCACC
TGGATTCTGCGCGGGACGTCCTTCTGCTACGTCCCTTCGGCCCTCAATCCAGCGGACCTTCCTTCCCGCG
GCCTGCTGCCGGCTCTGCGGCCTCTTCCGCGTCTTCGCCTTCGCCCTCAGACGAGTCGGATCTCCCTTTG
GGCCGCCTCCCCGCGTCGACTTTAAGACCAATGACTTACAAGGCAGCTGTAGATCTTAGCCACTTTTTAA
AAGAAAAGGGGGGACTGGAAGGGCTAATTCACTCCCAACGAAGACAAGATCTGCTTTTTGCTTGTACTGG
GTCTCTCTGGTTAGACCAGATCTGAGCCTGGGAGCTCTCTGGCTAACTAGGGAACCCACTGCTTAAGCCT
CAATAAAGCTTGCCTTGAGTGCTTCAAGTAGTGTGTGCCCGTCTGTTGTGTGACTCTGGTAACTAGAGAT
CCCTCAGACCCTTTTAGTCAGTGTGGAAAATCTCTAGCAGTACGTATAGTAGTTCATGTCATCTTATTAT
TCAGTATTTATAACTTGCAAAGAAATGAATATCAGAGAGTGAGAGGAACTTGTTTATTGCAGCTTATAAT
GGTTACAAATAAAGCAATAGCATCACAAATTTCACAAATAAAGCATTTTTTTCACTGCATTCTAGTTGTG
GTTTGTCCAAACTCATCAATGTATCTTATCATGTCTGGCTCTAGCTATCCCGCCCCTAACTCCGCCCATC
CCGCCCCTAACTCCGCCCAGTTCCGCCCATTCTCCGCCCCATGGCTGACTAATTTTTTTTATTTATGCAG
AGGCCGAGGCCGCCTCGGCCTCTGAGCTATTCCAGAAGTAGTGAGGAGGCTTTTTTGGAGGCCTAGGGAC
GTACCCAATTCGCCCTATAGTGAGTCGTATTACGCGCGCTCACTGGCCGTCGTTTTACAACGTCGTGACT
GGGAAAACCCTGGCGTTACCCAACTTAATCGCCTTGCAGCACATCCCCCTTTCGCCAGCTGGCGTAATAG
CGAAGAGGCCCGCACCGATCGCCCTTCCCAACAGTTGCGCAGCCTGAATGGCGAATGGG
[124 nt withheld, positions 6710-6833]
C
[91 nt withheld, positions 6835-6925]
A
[49 nt withheld, positions 6927-6975]
CCTTTGACGTTGGAGTCCACGTTCTTT
[37 nt withheld, positions 7003-7039]
ACCCTATCTCGGTCTATTCTTTTGATTTATAAGGGATTTTGCCGATTTCGGCCTATTGGTTAAAAAATGA
GCTGATTTAACAAAAATTTAACGCGAATTTTAACAAAATATTAACGCTTACAATTTAGGTGGCACTTTTC
GGGGAAATGTGCGCGGAACCCCTATTTGTTTATTTTTCTAAATACATTCAAATATGTATCCGCTCATGAG
ACAATAACCCTGATAAATGCTTCAATAATATTGAAAAAGGAAGAGTATGAGTATTCAACATTTCCGTGTC
GCCCTTATTCCCTTTTTTGCGGCATTTTGCCTTCCTGTTTTTGCTCACCCAGAAACGCTGGTGAAAGTAA
AAGATGCTGAAGATCAGTTGGGTGCACGAGTGGGTTACATCGAACTGGATCTCAACAGCGGTAAGATCCT
TGAGAGTTTTCGCCCCGAAGAACGTTTTCCAATGATGAGCACTTTTAAAGTTCTGCTATGTGGCGCGGTA
TTATCCCGTATTGACGCCGGGCAAGAGCAACTCGGTCGCCGCATACACTATTCTCAGAATGACTTGGTTG
AGTACTCACCAGTCACAGAAAAGCATCTTACGGATGGCATGACAGTAAGAGAATTATGCAGTGCTGCCAT
AACCATGAGTGATAACACTGCGGCCAACTTACTTCTGACAACGATCGGAGGACCGAAGGAGCTAACCGCT
TTTTTGCACAACATGGGGGATCATGTAACTCGCCTTGATCGTTGGGAACCGGAGCTGAATGAAGCCATAC
CAAACGACGAGCGTGACACCACGATGCCTGTAGCAATGGCAACAACGTTGCGCAAACTATTAACTGGCGA
ACTACTTACTCTAGCTTCCCGGCAACAATTAATAGACTGGATGGAGGCGGATAAAGTTGCAGGACCACTT
CTGCGCTCGGCCCTTCCGGCTGGCTGGTTTATTGCTGATAAATCTGGAGCCGGTGAGCGTGGGTCTCGCG
GTATCATTGCAGCACTGGGGCCAGATGGTAAGCCCTCCCGTATCGTAGTTATCTACACGACGGGGAGTCA
GGCAACTATGGATGAACGAAATAGACAGATCGCTGAGATAGGTGCCTCACTGATTAAGCATTGGTAACTG
TCAGACCAAGTTTACTCATATATACTTTAGATTGATTTAAAACTTCATTTTTAATTTAAAAGGATCTAGG
TGAAGATCCTTTTTGATAATCTCATGACCAAAATCCCTTAACGTGAGTTTTCGTTCCACTGAGCGTCAGA
CCCCGTAGAAAAGATCAAAGGATCTTCTTGAGATCCTTTTTTTCTGCGCGTAATCTGCTGCTTGCAAACA
AAAAAACCACCGCTACCAGCGGTGGTTTGTTTGCCGGATCAAGAGCTACCAACTCTTTTTCCGAAGGTAA
CTGGCTTCAGCAGAGCGCAGATACCAAATACTGTTCTTCTAGTGTAGCCGTAGTTAGGCCACCACTTCAA
GAACTCTGTAGCACCGCCTACATACCTCGCTCTGCTAATCCTGTTACCAGTGGCTGCTGCCAGTGGCGAT
AAGTCGTGTCTTACCGGGTTGGACTCAAGACGATAGTTACCGGATAAGGCGCAGCGGTCGGGCTGAACGG
GGGGTTCGTGCACACAGCCCAGCTTGGAGCGAACGACCTACACCGAACTGAGATACCTACAGCGTGAGCT
ATGAGAAAGCGCCACGCTTCCCGAAGGGAGAAAGGCGGACAGGTATCCGGTAAGCGGCAGGGTCGGAACA
GGAGAGCGCACGAGGGAGCTTCCAGGGGGAAACGCCTGGTATCTTTATAGTCCTGTCGGGTTTCGCCACC
TCTGACTTGAGCGTCGATTTTTGTGATGCTCGTCAGGGGGGCGGAGCCTATGGAAAAACGCCAGCAACGC
GGCCTTTTTACGGTTCCTGGCCTTTTGCTGGCCTTTTGCTCACATGTTCTTTCCTGCGTTATCCCCTGAT
TCTGTGGATAACCGTATTACCGCCTTTGAGTGAGCTGATACCGCTCGCCGCAGCCGAACGACCGAGCGCA
GCGAGTCAGTGAGCGAGGAAGCGGAAGAGCGCCCAATACGCAAACCGCCTCTCCCCGCGCGTTGGCCGAT
TCATTAATGCAGCTGGCACGACAGGTTTCCCGACTGGAAAGCGGGCAGTGAGCGCAACGCAATTAATGTG
AGTTAGCTCACTCATTAGGCACCCCAGGCTTTACACTTTATGCTTCCGGCTCGTATGTTGTGTGGAATTG
TGAGCGGATAACAATTTCACACAGGAAACAGCTATGACCATGATTACGCCAAGCGCGCAATTAACCCTCA
CTAAAGGGAACAAAAGCTGGAGCTGCAAGC
Features (pLannotate 1.2.2; 32 found; start..end, strand, type, name):
      5..231     +  promoter       RSV promoter: Rous sarcoma virus enhancer/promoter
    232..412     +  LTR            5' LTR (truncated): truncated 5' long terminal repeat (LTR) from HIV-1
    459..584     +  misc_feature   HIV-1 Ψ: packaging signal of human immunodeficiency virus type 1
    568..931     +  CDS            HIV-1 gag (fragment): gag protein from human immunodeficiency virus 1; gag
   1077..1310    +  misc_feature   RRE: The Rev response element (RRE) of HIV-1 allows for Rev-dependent mRNA export from the nucleus to the cytoplasm.
   1687..1713    +  CDS            Rev (fragment): human immunodeficiency virus 1 (HIV-1) Rev protein; rev; enhances nuclear export of unspliced and incompletely spliced viral mRNAs
   1720..1743    +  promoter       SV40 promoter (fragment): SV40 early promoter
   1744..1815    +  promoter       SV40 promoter (fragment): SV40 enhancer and early promoter
   1839..1974    +  rep_origin     SV40 ori: SV40 origin of replication
   2020..2616    +  CDS            PuroR (fragment): puromycin N-acetyltransferase; pac from Streptomyces; confers resistance to puromycin
   2665..2782    +  misc_feature   cPPT/CTS: central polypurine tract and central termination sequence of HIV-1
   2847..2913    +  CDS            small t antigen (fragment): SV40 (simian virus 40) small t antigen
   2920..4098    +  promoter       EF-1α promoter: strong constitutive promoter for human elongation factor EF-1α
   4115..4828    +  CDS            CREB3L3 (fragment): CR3L3_HUMAN - Also known as CREBH. Experimental evidence at protein level: Swiss-Prot protein existence level 1. Transcription factor that may act during endoplasmic reticulum stress by activating unfolded protein response target genes. Activated in response to cAMP stimulation. In vitro, binds to the cAMP response element (CRE) and box-B element. Activates transcription through box-B element. Activates transcription through CRE (By similarity). May function synergistically with ATF6. In acute inflammatory response, may activate expression of acute phase response (APR) genes. May be involved i
   4827..5126    +  CDS            CREB3L3 (fragment): CR3L3_HUMAN - Also known as CREBH. Experimental evidence at protein level: Swiss-Prot protein existence level 1. Transcription factor that may act during endoplasmic reticulum stress by activating unfolded protein response target genes. Activated in response to cAMP stimulation. In vitro, binds to the cAMP response element (CRE) and box-B element. Activates transcription through box-B element. Activates transcription through CRE (By similarity). May function synergistically with ATF6. In acute inflammatory response, may activate expression of acute phase response (APR) genes. May be involved i
   5141..5194    +  promoter       U6 promoter (fragment): RNA polymerase III promoter for human U6 snRNA
   5236..5824    +  misc_feature   WPRE: woodchuck hepatitis virus posttranscriptional regulatory element
   5875..5894    +  misc_feature   cPPT/CTS (fragment): central polypurine tract and central termination sequence of HIV-1
   5896..6129    +  LTR            3' LTR (ΔU3): self-inactivating 3' long terminal repeat (LTR) from HIV-1
   6207..6328    +  polyA_signal   SV40 poly(A) signal: SV40 polyadenylation signal
   6368..6503    +  rep_origin     SV40 ori: SV40 origin of replication
   6524..6542    -  promoter       T7 promoter: promoter for bacteriophage T7 RNA polymerase
   6550..6705    +  CDS            lacZα (fragment): LacZα fragment of β-galactosidase; lacZ fragment
   6710..7138    +  rep_origin     f1 ori (sequence partly withheld): f1 bacteriophage origin of replication; arrow indicates direction of (+) strand synthesis
   7191..7295    +  promoter       AmpR promoter: bla
   7296..8156    +  CDS            AmpR: β-lactamase; bla; confers resistance to ampicillin, carbenicillin, and related antibiotics
   8327..8915    +  rep_origin     ori: high-copy-number ColE1/pMB1/pBR322/pUC origin of replication
   9098..9190    +  CDS            lacI (fragment): lac repressor; lacI; The lac repressor binds to the lac operator to inhibit transcription in E. coli. This inhibition can be relieved by adding lactose or isopropyl-β-D-thiogalactopyranoside (IPTG).
   9203..9224    +  protein_bind   CAP binding site: CAP binding activates transcription in the presence of cAMP. E. coli catabolite activator protein
   9239..9269    +  promoter       lac promoter: promoter for the E. coli lac operon
   9277..9293    +  protein_bind   lac operator: The lac repressor binds to the lac operator to inhibit transcription in E. coli. This inhibition can be relieved by adding lactose or isopropyl-β-D-thiogalactopyranoside (IPTG). lac repressor encoded by lacI
   9338..9356    +  promoter       T3 promoter: promoter for bacteriophage T3 RNA polymerase
