[The description below was written by a language model from this plasmid's Addgene catalogue record and pLannotate feature annotations shown in this document.]
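Description:
TFORF2210 is a third-generation-style, self-inactivating lentiviral expression plasmid built on the pLX_TRC317 backbone and carrying the human transcription factor CREB3L3 (also called CREBH) as an overexpression ORF. It belongs to a barcoded transcription factor ORF collection in which each construct carries a unique 24-bp barcode, so that the factor delivered to a given cell can be identified by sequencing in pooled screens. In bacteria the plasmid is maintained through a high-copy ColE1/pUC-type origin and ampicillin resistance (AmpR); an f1 origin and remnants of a lac/lacZα cloning region with T7 and T3 promoters are also present in the backbone. The depositor notes a risk of recombination, which is typical for LTR-containing plasmids.

The viral portion begins with an RSV promoter fused to a truncated HIV-1 5' LTR, which drives Tat-independent production of the genomic RNA in packaging cells. This is followed by the Ψ packaging signal with a partial gag sequence, the Rev response element for nuclear export, and a cPPT/CTS element that aids nuclear import. An SV40 promoter drives the puromycin resistance gene for selection of transduced mammalian cells. Downstream, the EF-1α promoter drives the CREB3L3 ORF, which the annotation detects as two adjoining fragments, consistent with the specific transcript isoform cited by the depositor rather than the canonical protein. A WPRE enhances transcript expression, and the ΔU3 3' LTR inactivates the integrated provirus's LTR promoter. The barcode itself is not annotated in the feature table; a short U6 promoter-like fragment lies between the ORF and the WPRE. The construct is intended for stable overexpression of the factor, for example in directed differentiation screens.
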