Addgene plasmid #141970: TFORF2210
Purpose: Lentiviral vector for overexpressing transcription factor ORFs with unique 24-bp barcodes. Barcodes facilitate identification of transcription factors in pooled screens.
Depositing lab: Feng Zhang. Depositing organization: Broad Institute. Publication: A transcription factor atlas of directed differentiation. Joung J, Ma S, Tay T, Geiger-Schuller KR, Kirchgatterer PC, Verdine VK, Guo B, Arias-Garcia MA, Allen WE, Singh A, Kuksenko O, Abudayyeh OO, Gootenberg JS, Fu Z, Macrae RK, Buenrostro JD, Regev A, Zhang F. Cell. 2023 Jan 5;186(1):209-229.e26. doi: 10.1016/j.cell.2022.11.026. PubMed 36608654.
Backbone
  Vector backbone: pLX_TRC317
  Backbone manufacturer: Broad Institute Genetic Perturbation Platform
  Backbone size w/o insert (bp): 8264
  Vector type: Mammalian Expression, Lentiviral
  Selectable markers: Puromycin
Growth in bacteria
  Bacterial resistance: Ampicillin, 100 μg/mL
  Growth temperature: 37°C
  Growth strain: NEB Stable
  Copy number: High Copy
Gene/Insert
  Gene/Insert name: CREB3L3
  Species: H. sapiens (human)
  Insert size (bp): 1115
  Entrez Gene: CREB3L3 (a.k.a. CREB-H, CREBH, HYST1481)
  Promoter: EF1a
  Cloning method: Unknown
  Sequencing primers: 5′ GGGTGGAGACTGAAGTTAGGCCAG; 3′ CACATAGCGTAAAAGGAGCAACATAG
Terms and licenses: Academic/Nonprofit Terms; Industry Terms: Not Available to Industry
Depositor comments: NM_001271997,ENST00000602147 . The transcription factor ORF portion of this plasmid was synthesized by Genewiz. Please test multiple small colonies in case of plasmid recombination. To make this collection available in a timely manner, a portion of this collection was not fully sequenced by Addgene. If an Addgene verified full plasmid sequence is not available, please contact us prior to placing an order to request the full sequence.
How to cite: TFORF2210 was a gift from Feng Zhang (Addgene plasmid # 141970 ; http://n2t.net/addgene:141970 ; RRID:Addgene_141970)
