>Addgene plasmid #141970 | TFORF2210 | depositor partial sequence | sequence record 278047 | Insert
ACCGCCACCATGAATACGGATTTAGCTGCTGGAAAGATGGCTTCTGCTGCCTGCTCCATGGACCCCATCG
ACAGCTTTGAGCTCCTGGATCTCCTGTTTGACCGGCAGGACGGCATCCTGAGACACGTGGAGCTGGGCGA
GGGCTGGGGTCACGTCAAGGACCAGCAGGTCCTGCCAAACCCCGACTCTGACGACTTCCTCAGCTCCATC
CTGGGCTCTGGAGACTCACTGCCCAGCTCCCCACTCTGGTCCCCCGAAGGCAGTGATAGTGGCATCTCCG
AAGACCTCCCCTCCGACCCCCAGGACACCCCTCCACGCAGCGGACCAGCCACCTCCCCCGCCGGCTGCCA
TCCTGCCCAGCCTGGCAAGGGGCCCTGCCTCTCCTATCATCCTGGCAACTCTTGCTCCACCACAACCCCA
GGGCCAGTGATCCAAGTACCTGAAGCCTCTGTGACCATAGACCTGGAAATGTGGAGCCCAGGAGGAAGGA
TCTGTGCTGAGAAGCCGGCTGATCCGGTGGACCTGTCCCCACGATGCAATCTCACCGTGAAAGACCTCCT
CCTTTCGGGCAGCAGTGGGGACCTGCAACAGCATCACCTGGGGGCCTCCTACCTCCTGCGACCTGGGGCT
GGGCACTGTCAGGAGCTGGTGCTCACCGAGGATGAGAAGAAGCTGCTGGCTAAAGAAGGCATCACCCTGC
CCACTCAGCTGCCCCTCACTAAGGATGTCAGCTTGCACTGCTCAGAATCAGGAGTTACAGAGGAAAGTCT
TGCATCTCGAGAAGCAAAACCTGTCCCTCTTGGAGCAACTGAAGAAACTCCAGGCCATTGTGGTGCAGTC
CACCAGCAAGTCAGCCCAGACAGGCACCTGTGTCGCAGTCCTGTTGCTGTCCTTTGCCCTCATCATCCTC
CCCTCCATCAGCCCTTTTGGCCCCAACAAAACCGAGAGCCCTGGGGACTTTGCGCCTGTACGAGTGTTCT
CCAGAACTTTGCACAACGATGCTGCCTCCCGCGTGGCTGCTAGTAATGAACTAGTCCGTAACTTGAAAGT
ATTTCGATTTCTTGGCTTTATATATCTTGTGGAAAGGACGAGCCTTACCGATTTCCTTACACGCT
