>Addgene plasmid #141970 | TFORF2210 | depositor partial sequence | sequence record 278048 | Barcode
GCCTTACCGATTTCCTTACACGCT
